Addgene plasmid #202678: PAmCherry-N1-FRB-Tubbyc
Purpose: Photoactivatable and rapamycin recruitable lipid biosensor
Depositing lab: Gerry Hammond. Depositing organization: University of Pittsburgh (University, School of Medicine, and Cancer Institute). Publication: PI(4,5)P2 diffuses freely in the plasma membrane even within high-density effector protein complexes. Pacheco J, Cassidy AC, Zewe JP, Wills RC, Hammond GRV. J Cell Biol. 2023 Feb 6;222(2):e202204099. doi: 10.1083/jcb.202204099. Epub 2022 Nov 23. PubMed 36416724.
Backbone
  Vector backbone: pPAmCherry-N1
  Vector type: Mammalian Expression
Growth in bacteria
  Bacterial resistance: Kanamycin, 50 μg/mL
  Growth temperature: 37°C
  Growth strain: DH5alpha
  Copy number: High Copy
Gene/Insert
  Gene/Insert name: Mus musculus Tub (243-505):MTOR(2021-2113):PAmCherry1
  Species: M. musculus (mouse)
  Entrez Gene: Tub (a.k.a. rd5, tub); Mtor (a.k.a. 2610315D21Rik, FRAP, FRAP2, Frap1, RAFT1, RAPT1, flat)
  Cloning method: Gibson Cloning
Terms and licenses: Academic/Nonprofit Terms; Industry Terms: Not Available to Industry
How to cite: PAmCherry-N1-FRB-Tubbyc was a gift from Gerry Hammond (Addgene plasmid # 202678 ; http://n2t.net/addgene:202678 ; RRID:Addgene_202678)
