[The description below was written by a language model from this plasmid's Addgene catalogue record and pLannotate feature annotations shown in this document.]
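Description:
PAmCherry-N1-FRB-Tubbyc is a mammalian expression plasmid of about 5.8 kb built on the pPAmCherry-N1 backbone, an N1-style vector in which the insert is fused upstream of the fluorescent protein. It is maintained in E. coli at high copy through a ColE1/pUC-type origin and selected with kanamycin. The NeoR/KanR aminoglycoside phosphotransferase gene sits behind tandem bacterial (bla-type) and SV40 early promoters and ends in an HSV TK polyadenylation signal, so the same marker can also provide G418 selection in mammalian cells. An f1 origin is also present. Several short annotated fragments (RSF ori, ble, bGH poly(A), SV40 large T antigen) appear to be backbone remnants or partial matches rather than functional parts.

The payload is a single fusion open reading frame driven by the CMV immediate-early enhancer and promoter and terminated by the SV40 poly(A) signal. From the N-terminus it encodes the C-terminal domain of mouse Tubby (residues 243-505), which binds membranes containing phosphatidylinositol 4,5-bisphosphate, followed by the FRB domain of mTOR (residues 2021-2113) and then PAmCherry1, a photoactivatable monomeric red fluorescent protein. The catalogue lists mouse as the species, whereas the feature annotation labels FRB as derived from human FRAP. The insert was assembled by Gibson cloning.

The Tubby domain reports PI(4,5)P2, FRB allows rapamycin-induced dimerisation with an FKBP-tagged partner supplied separately, and PAmCherry1 permits light-triggered activation of sparse molecules. The stated purpose is a photoactivatable, rapamycin-recruitable lipid biosensor, and the associated study examined PI(4,5)P2 diffusion in the plasma membrane.
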