Features (pLannotate 1.2.2; 18 found; start..end, strand, type, name):
      1..55      +  rep_origin     RSF ori (fragment): Plasmids containing the RSF 1030 origin of replication can be propagated in E. coli cells that contain additional plasmids with compatible origins.
    123..426     +  enhancer       CMV enhancer: human cytomegalovirus immediate early enhancer
    427..630     +  promoter       CMV promoter: human cytomegalovirus (CMV) immediate early promoter
    653..682     +  misc_feature   MCS (fragment): multiple cloning site
    686..1474    +  CDS            Tub (fragment): TUB_MOUSE - Also known as Rd5. Experimental evidence at protein level: Swiss-Prot protein existence level 1. Functions in signal transduction from heterotrimeric G protein-coupled receptors. Binds to membranes containing phosphatidylinositol 4,5-bisphosphate. Can bind DNA (in vitro). May contribute to the regulation of transcription in the nucleus. Could be involved in the hypothalamic regulation of body weight. Contribute to stimulation of phagocytosis of apoptotic retinal pigment epithelium (RPE) cells and macrophages (By similarity). From Mus musculus (Mouse).
   1474..1503    +  misc_feature   MCS (fragment): multiple cloning site
   1505..1783    +  CDS            FRB: FKBP-rapamycin binding domain of human FRAP
   1790..2500    +  CDS            PAmCherry1: photoactivatable monomeric derivative of DsRed fluorescent protein (Subach et al., 2009) mammalian codon-optimized
   2516..2599    +  CDS            large T antigen (fragment): large T antigen from SV40 (simian virus 40)
   2622..2743    +  polyA_signal   SV40 poly(A) signal: SV40 polyadenylation signal
   2777..3205    -  rep_origin     f1 ori (sequence partly withheld): f1 bacteriophage origin of replication; arrow indicates direction of (+) strand synthesis
   3232..3336    +  promoter       AmpR promoter: bla
   3338..3695    +  promoter       SV40 promoter: SV40 enhancer and early promoter
   3730..4524    +  CDS            NeoR/KanR: aminoglycoside phosphotransferase from Tn5; aph(3')-II (or nptII); confers resistance to neomycin, kanamycin, and G418 (Geneticin®)
   4545..4697    +  CDS            ble (fragment): BLE_KLEPN - Experimental evidence at protein level: Swiss-Prot protein existence level 1. Binding protein with a strong affinity to the bleomycin family of antibiotics. Binds to CL990; an antimitotic-antibiotic compound. From Klebsiella pneumoniae.
   4756..4803    +  polyA_signal   HSV TK poly(A) signal: herpes simplex virus thymidine kinase polyadenylation signal (Cole and Stacy, 1985)
   4894..4910    -  polyA_signal   bGH poly(A) signal (fragment): bovine growth hormone polyadenylation signal
   5132..5720    +  rep_origin     ori: high-copy-number ColE1/pMB1/pBR322/pUC origin of replication
>Addgene plasmid #202678 | PAmCherry-N1-FRB-Tubbyc | addgene full sequence | sequence record 399138 | Addgene NGS Result
CTCACATGTTCTTTCCTGCGTTATCCCCTGATTCTGTGGATAACCGTATTACCGCCATGCATTAGTTATT
AATAGTAATCAATTACGGGGTCATTAGTTCATAGCCCATATATGGAGTTCCGCGTTACATAACTTACGGT
AAATGGCCCGCCTGGCTGACCGCCCAACGACCCCCGCCCATTGACGTCAATAATGACGTATGTTCCCATA
GTAACGCCAATAGGGACTTTCCATTGACGTCAATGGGTGGAGTATTTACGGTAAACTGCCCACTTGGCAG
TACATCAAGTGTATCATATGCCAAGTACGCCCCCTATTGACGTCAATGACGGTAAATGGCCCGCCTGGCA
TTATGCCCAGTACATGACCTTATGGGACTTTCCTACTTGGCAGTACATCTACGTATTAGTCATCGCTATT
ACCATGGTGATGCGGTTTTGGCAGTACATCAATGGGCGTGGATAGCGGTTTGACTCACGGGGATTTCCAA
GTCTCCACCCCATTGACGTCAATGGGAGTTTGTTTTGGCACCAAAATCAACGGGACTTTCCAAAATGTCG
TAACAACTCCGCCCCATTGACGCAAATGGGCGGTAGGCGTGTACGGTGGGAGGTCTATATAAGCAGAGCT
GGTTTAGTGAACCGTCAGATCCGCTAGCGCTACCGGACTCAGATCTCGAGCTATGGTGGATATTGAGGTC
CAGGATCTAGAGGAGTTTGCACTGAGGCCAGCCCCACAAGGGATCACCATCAAATGCCGCATCACTCGGG
ACAAGAAGGGGATGGACCGCGGCATGTACCCCACCTACTTTCTGCACCTAGACCGTGAGGATGGCAAGAA
GGTGTTCCTCCTGGCGGGCAGGAAGAGAAAGAAGAGTAAAACTTCCAATTACCTCATCTCTGTGGACCCA
ACAGACTTGTCTCGGGGAGGCGATAGCTATATCGGGAAATTGCGATCCAACCTGATGGGCACCAAGTTCA
CCGTTTATGACAATGGCGTCAACCCTCAGAAGGCATCCTCTTCCACGCTGGAAAGCGGAACCTTGCGCCA
GGAGCTGGCAGCGGTGTGCTATGAGACAAATGTCCTAGGCTTCAAGGGACCTCGGAAGATGAGTGTGATC
GTCCCAGGCATGAACATGGTTCATGAGAGAGTCTGTATCCGCCCCCGCAATGAACATGAGACCCTGTTAG
CACGCTGGCAGAACAAGAACACGGAGAGCATCATTGAGCTGCAGAACAAGACGCCAGTCTGGAATGATGA
CACACAGTCCTATGTACTTAACTTCCACGGCCGTGTCACACAGGCTTCTGTGAAGAACTTCCAGATCATC
CACGGCAATGACCCGGACTACATCGTCATGCAGTTTGGCCGGGTAGCAGAAGATGTGTTCACCATGGATT
ACAACTACCCACTGTGTGCACTGCAGGCCTTTGCCATTGCTCTGTCCAGCTTTGACAGCAAGCTGGCCTG
CGAGACGGTACCGCGGGCCCGGGATCCACCGGTCATCCTCTGGCATGAGATGTGGCATGAAGGCCTGGAA
GAGGCATCTCGTTTGTACTTTGGGGAAAGGAACGTGAAAGGCATGTTTGAGGTGCTGGAGCCCTTGCATG
CTATGATGGAACGGGGCCCCCAGACTCTGAAGGAAACATCCTTTAATCAGGCCTATGGTCGAGATTTAAT
GGAGGCCCAAGAGTGGTGCAGGAAGTACATGAAATCAGGGAATGTCAAGGACCTCACCCAAGCCTGGGAC
CTCTATTATCATGTGTTCCGACGAATCTCAAAGGCCACCATGGTGAGCAAGGGCGAGGAGGATAACATGG
CCATCATTAAGGAGTTCATGCGCTTCAAGGTGCACATGGAGGGGTCCGTGAACGGCCACGTGTTCGAGAT
CGAGGGCGAGGGCGAGGGCCGCCCCTACGAGGGCACCCAGACCGCCAAGCTGAAGGTGACCAAGGGCGGC
CCCCTGCCCTTCACCTGGGACATCCTGAGCCCTCAGTTCATGTACGGCTCCAATGCCTACGTGAAGCACC
CCGCCGACATCCCCGACTACTTTAAGCTGTCCTTCCCCGAGGGCTTCAAGTGGGAGCGCGTGATGAAATT
CGAGGACGGCGGCGTGGTGACCGTGACCCAGGACTCCTCCCTGCAGGACGGCGAGTTCATCTACAAGGTG
AAGCTGCGCGGCACCAACTTCCCCTCCGACGGCCCCGTGATGCAGAAGAAGACCATGGGCTGGGAGGCCC
TCTCCGAGCGGATGTACCCCGAGGACGGCGCCCTGAAGGGCGAGGTCAAGCCCAGAGTGAAGCTGAAGGA
CGGCGGCCACTACGACGCTGAGGTCAAGACCACCTACAAGGCCAAGAAGCCCGTGCAGCTGCCCGGCGCC
TACAACGTCAACCGCAAGCTGGACATCACCAGCCACAACGAGGACTACACCATCGTGGAGCAGTACGAGA
GAGCCGAGGGCCGCCACTCCACCGGCGGCATGGACGAGCTGTACAAGTAAGCGGCCGCGACTCTAGATCA
TAATCAGCCATACCACATTTGTAGAGGTTTTACTTGCTTTAAAAAACCTCCCACACCTCCCCCTGAACCT
GAAACATAAAATGAATGCAATTGTTGTTGTTAACTTGTTTATTGCAGCTTATAATGGTTACAAATAAAGC
AATAGCATCACAAATTTCACAAATAAAGCATTTTTTTCACTGCATTCTAGTTGTGGTTTGTCCAAACTCA
TCAATGTATCTTAAGGCGTAAATTGTAAGCGTTAATATTTTGTTAAAATTCGCGTTAAATTTTTGTTAAA
TCAGCTCATTTTTTAACCAATAGGCCGAAATCGGCAAAATCCCTTATAAATCAAAAGAATAGACCGAGAT
AGGGT
[37 nt withheld, positions 2876-2912]
AAAGAACGTGGACTCCAACGTCAAAGG
[49 nt withheld, positions 2940-2988]
T
[91 nt withheld, positions 2990-3080]
G
[124 nt withheld, positions 3082-3205]
CAGGTGGCACTTTTCGGGGAAATGTGCGCGGAACCCCTATTTGTTTATTTTTCTAAATACATTCAAATAT
GTATCCGCTCATGAGACAATAACCCTGATAAATGCTTCAATAATATTGAAAAAGGAAGAGTCCTGAGGCG
GAAAGAACCAGCTGTGGAATGTGTGTCAGTTAGGGTGTGGAAAGTCCCCAGGCTCCCCAGCAGGCAGAAG
TATGCAAAGCATGCATCTCAATTAGTCAGCAACCAGGTGTGGAAAGTCCCCAGGCTCCCCAGCAGGCAGA
AGTATGCAAAGCATGCATCTCAATTAGTCAGCAACCATAGTCCCGCCCCTAACTCCGCCCATCCCGCCCC
TAACTCCGCCCAGTTCCGCCCATTCTCCGCCCCATGGCTGACTAATTTTTTTTATTTATGCAGAGGCCGA
GGCCGCCTCGGCCTCTGAGCTATTCCAGAAGTAGTGAGGAGGCTTTTTTGGAGGCCTAGGCTTTTGCAAA
GATCGATCAAGAGACAGGATGAGGATCGTTTCGCATGATTGAACAAGATGGATTGCACGCAGGTTCTCCG
GCCGCTTGGGTGGAGAGGCTATTCGGCTATGACTGGGCACAACAGACAATCGGCTGCTCTGATGCCGCCG
TGTTCCGGCTGTCAGCGCAGGGGCGCCCGGTTCTTTTTGTCAAGACCGACCTGTCCGGTGCCCTGAATGA
ACTGCAAGACGAGGCAGCGCGGCTATCGTGGCTGGCCACGACGGGCGTTCCTTGCGCAGCTGTGCTCGAC
GTTGTCACTGAAGCGGGAAGGGACTGGCTGCTATTGGGCGAAGTGCCGGGGCAGGATCTCCTGTCATCTC
ACCTTGCTCCTGCCGAGAAAGTATCCATCATGGCTGATGCAATGCGGCGGCTGCATACGCTTGATCCGGC
TACCTGCCCATTCGACCACCAAGCGAAACATCGCATCGAGCGAGCACGTACTCGGATGGAAGCCGGTCTT
GTCGATCAGGATGATCTGGACGAAGAGCATCAGGGGCTCGCGCCAGCCGAACTGTTCGCCAGGCTCAAGG
CGAGCATGCCCGACGGCGAGGATCTCGTCGTGACCCATGGCGATGCCTGCTTGCCGAATATCATGGTGGA
AAATGGCCGCTTTTCTGGATTCATCGACTGTGGCCGGCTGGGTGTGGCGGACCGCTATCAGGACATAGCG
TTGGCTACCCGTGATATTGCTGAAGAGCTTGGCGGCGAATGGGCTGACCGCTTCCTCGTGCTTTACGGTA
TCGCCGCTCCCGATTCGCAGCGCATCGCCTTCTATCGCCTTCTTGACGAGTTCTTCTGAGCGGGACTCTG
GGGTTCGAAATGACCGACCAAGCGACGCCCAACCTGCCATCACGAGATTTCGATTCCACCGCCGCCTTCT
ATGAAAGGTTGGGCTTCGGAATCGTTTTCCGGGACGCCGGCTGGATGATCCTCCAGCGCGGGGATCTCAT
GCTGGAGTTCTTCGCCCACCCTAGGGGGAGGCTAACTGAAACACGGAAGGAGACAATACCGGAAGGAACC
CGCGCTATGACGGCAATAAAAAGACAGAATAAAACGCACGGTGTTGGGTCGTTTGTTCATAAACGCGGGG
TTCGGTCCCAGGGCTGGCACTCTGTCGATACCCCACCGAGACCCCATTGGGGCCAATACGCCCGCGTTTC
TTCCTTTTCCCCACCCCACCCCCCAAGTTCGGGTGAAGGCCCAGGGCTCGCAGCCAACGTCGGGGCGGCA
GGCCCTGCCATAGCCTCAGGTTACTCATATATACTTTAGATTGATTTAAAACTTCATTTTTAATTTAAAA
GGATCTAGGTGAAGATCCTTTTTGATAATCTCATGACCAAAATCCCTTAACGTGAGTTTTCGTTCCACTG
AGCGTCAGACCCCGTAGAAAAGATCAAAGGATCTTCTTGAGATCCTTTTTTTCTGCGCGTAATCTGCTGC
TTGCAAACAAAAAAACCACCGCTACCAGCGGTGGTTTGTTTGCCGGATCAAGAGCTACCAACTCTTTTTC
CGAAGGTAACTGGCTTCAGCAGAGCGCAGATACCAAATACTGTTCTTCTAGTGTAGCCGTAGTTAGGCCA
CCACTTCAAGAACTCTGTAGCACCGCCTACATACCTCGCTCTGCTAATCCTGTTACCAGTGGCTGCTGCC
AGTGGCGATAAGTCGTGTCTTACCGGGTTGGACTCAAGACGATAGTTACCGGATAAGGCGCAGCGGTCGG
GCTGAACGGGGGGTTCGTGCACACAGCCCAGCTTGGAGCGAACGACCTACACCGAACTGAGATACCTACA
GCGTGAGCTATGAGAAAGCGCCACGCTTCCCGAAGGGAGAAAGGCGGACAGGTATCCGGTAAGCGGCAGG
GTCGGAACAGGAGAGCGCACGAGGGAGCTTCCAGGGGGAAACGCCTGGTATCTTTATAGTCCTGTCGGGT
TTCGCCACCTCTGACTTGAGCGTCGATTTTTGTGATGCTCGTCAGGGGGGCGGAGCCTATGGAAAAACGC
CAGCAACGCGGCCTTTTTACGGTTCCTGGCCTTTTGCTGGCCTTTTG
